Addgene plasmid #244813: pBSII-MEME-mEmerald(AM)
Purpose: In-Vitro Synthesis of mRNA encoding a Honeybee-optimized mEmerald-labeled GAP43 Membrane Anchor (MEME) Tag
Depositing lab: Frederic Strobl. Depositing organization: Goethe-Universitaet Frankfurt am Main.
Backbone
  Vector backbone: pBluescript II SK (+)
  Total vector size (bp): 4733
  Vector type: In-Vitro mRNA Synthesis
Growth in bacteria
  Bacterial resistance: Ampicillin, 100 μg/mL
  Growth temperature: 37°C
  Growth strain: DH5alpha
  Copy number: Unknown
Gene/Insert
  Gene/Insert name: mEmerald
  Species: Synthetic
  Mutation: coding sequence is optimized for the Honeybee
  Promoter: T7
  Tag / fusion protein: GAP43 Membrane Anchor (MEME) Tag (N terminal on insert)
  Cloning method: Other
  Sequencing primers: 5′ T7
Terms and licenses: Academic/Nonprofit Terms; Industry Terms: Not Available to Industry
How to cite: pBSII-MEME-mEmerald(AM) was a gift from Frederic Strobl (Addgene plasmid # 244813 ; http://n2t.net/addgene:244813 ; RRID:Addgene_244813)
