[The description below was written by a language model from this plasmid's Addgene catalogue record and pLannotate feature annotations shown in this document.]
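Description:
pBSII-MEME-mEmerald(AM) is a 4,733 bp template plasmid for in vitro mRNA synthesis, built on the pBluescript II SK (+) phagemid backbone. It is propagated in E. coli through a high-copy ColE1/pUC-type origin and selected with ampicillin via the β-lactamase gene and its native promoter. The backbone also retains the f1 origin for single-stranded DNA production, along with remnants of the lacZα/lac promoter–operator region and the multiple cloning site, which the insert interrupts.

The payload sits downstream of the bacteriophage T7 promoter, which drives run-off or in vitro transcription with T7 RNA polymerase. It encodes mEmerald, a monomeric, rapidly maturing green fluorescent protein derived from Aequorea victoria GFP, with a synthetic coding sequence codon-optimized for the honeybee. According to the catalogue entry, mEmerald carries an N-terminal GAP43 membrane anchor (the "MEME" tag), which should direct the fluorescent protein to cellular membranes. This short anchor is not called as a separate feature in the annotation, though there is unannotated space between the cloning-site remnant and the mEmerald coding sequence where it would be expected to lie. Following the reporter is a stretch of SV40-derived sequence that includes the SV40 polyadenylation signal; the large T antigen and VP1 fragments flagged by the annotation are incidental parts of this SV40 region rather than expressed genes. A T3 promoter lies on the opposite side of the insert, facing inward, as in the parental vector.

The recorded use is production of mRNA encoding a membrane-localized green fluorescent label. The honeybee codon optimization suggests expression in that species, although the record does not state how the mRNA is delivered or the specific application.
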