Features (pLannotate 1.2.2; 16 found; start..end, strand, type, name):
     30..458     -  rep_origin     f1 ori (sequence partly withheld): f1 bacteriophage origin of replication; arrow indicates direction of (+) strand synthesis
    463..618     -  CDS            lacZα (fragment): LacZα fragment of β-galactosidase; lacZ fragment
    626..644     +  promoter       T7 promoter: promoter for bacteriophage T7 RNA polymerase
    653..718     -  misc_feature   MCS (fragment): pBluescript multiple cloning site
    828..1538    +  CDS            mEmerald: mEmerald is a basic (constitutively fluorescent) green fluorescent protein published in 1998, derived from Aequorea victoria. It is reported to be a very rapidly-maturing monomer with moderate acid sensitivity.
   1550..1633    +  CDS            large T antigen (fragment): large T antigen from SV40 (simian virus 40)
   1656..1790    +  polyA_signal   SV40 poly(A) signal: SV40 polyadenylation signal
   1734..2525    -  CDS            VP1_SV40 (fragment): Experimental evidence at protein level: Swiss-Prot protein existence level 1. Forms an icosahedral capsid with a T=7 symmetry and a 40 nm diameter. The capsid is composed of 72 pentamers linked to each other by disulfide bonds and associated with VP2 or VP3 proteins. Binds to N- glycolylneuraminic analog of the ganglioside GM1 on the cell surface to provide virion attachment to target cell (PubMed:18353982). Once attached, the virion is internalized by caveolin-mediated endocytosis and traffics to the endoplasmic reticulum. Inside the endoplasmic reticulum, the protein folding machinery isomer
   2545..2563    -  promoter       T3 promoter: promoter for bacteriophage T3 RNA polymerase
   2608..2624    -  protein_bind   lac operator: The lac repressor binds to the lac operator to inhibit transcription in E. coli. This inhibition can be relieved by adding lactose or isopropyl-β-D-thiogalactopyranoside (IPTG). lac repressor encoded by lacI
   2632..2662    -  promoter       lac promoter: promoter for the E. coli lac operon
   2677..2698    -  protein_bind   CAP binding site: CAP binding activates transcription in the presence of cAMP. E. coli catabolite activator protein
   2711..2803    -  CDS            lacI (fragment): lac repressor; lacI; The lac repressor binds to the lac operator to inhibit transcription in E. coli. This inhibition can be relieved by adding lactose or isopropyl-β-D-thiogalactopyranoside (IPTG).
   2986..3574    -  rep_origin     ori: high-copy-number ColE1/pMB1/pBR322/pUC origin of replication
   3745..4605    -  CDS            AmpR: β-lactamase; bla; confers resistance to ampicillin, carbenicillin, and related antibiotics
   4606..4710    -  promoter       AmpR promoter: bla
>Addgene plasmid #244813 | pBSII-MEME-mEmerald(AM) | addgene full sequence | sequence record 489762 | Addgene NGS Result
CTAAATTGTAAGCGTTAATATTTTGTTAAAATTCGCGTTAAATTTTTGTTAAATCAGCTCATTTTTTAAC
CAATAGGCCGAAATCGGCAAAATCCCTTATAAATCAAAAGAATAGACCGAGATAGGGT
[37 nt withheld, positions 129-165]
AAAGAACGTGGACTCCAACGTCAAAGG
[49 nt withheld, positions 193-241]
T
[91 nt withheld, positions 243-333]
G
[124 nt withheld, positions 335-458]
CCCATTCGCCATTCAGGCTGCGCAACTGTTGGGAAGGGCGATCGGTGCGGGCCTCTTCGCTATTACGCCA
GCTGGCGAAAGGGGGATGTGCTGCAAGGCGATTAAGTTGGGTAACGCCAGGGTTTTCCCAGTCACGACGT
TGTAAAACGACGGCCAGTGAGCGCGCGTAATACGACTCACTATAGGGCGAATTGGGTACCGGGCCCCCCC
TCGAGGTCGACGGTATCGATAAGCTTGATATCGAATTCCTGCAGCCCGGGCAAAATGTTGTGCTGCATGA
GGAGGACCAAACAAGTGGAAAAGAATGATGAGGACCAAAAAATTGGCTCGGCCGGCTCGGCCGCCGGCTC
GGGCGAATTCGCGGCCGCCTCGAAAGGCGAAGAATTGTTCACCGGCGTGGTGCCAATTTTGGTGGAATTG
GACGGCGACGTGAACGGCCACAAATTCTCGGTGTCGGGCGAAGGCGAAGGCGACGCCACCTACGGCAAAT
TGACCTTGAAATTCATTTGTACCACCGGCAAATTGCCAGTGCCATGGCCAACCTTGGTGACCACCTTGAC
CTACGGCGTGCAATGTTTCGCCAGATACCCAGACCACATGAAACAACACGACTTCTTCAAATCGGCCATG
CCAGAAGGCTACGTGCAAGAAAGAACCATTTTCTTCAAAGACGACGGCAACTACAAAACCAGAGCCGAAG
TGAAATTCGAAGGCGACACCTTGGTGAACAGGATTGAATTGAAAGGCATTGACTTCAAAGAAGATGGCAA
CATTTTGGGCCACAAATTGGAATACAACTACAACTCGCACAAAGTGTACATTACCGCCGACAAACAAAAG
AACGGCATTAAAGTGAACTTCAAAACCAGACACAACATTGAAGATGGCTCGGTGCAATTGGCCGACCACT
ACCAACAAAACACCCCAATTGGCGACGGCCCAGTGTTGTTGCCAGACAACCACTACTTGTCGACCCAATC
GAAATTGTCGAAAGACCCAAACGAAAAGAGGGACCACATGGTGTTGTTGGAATTCGTGACCGCCGCCGGC
ATTACCTTGGGCATGGACGAATTGTACAAATAACCTGCAGGGATCATAATCAGCCATACCACATTTGTAG
AGGTTTTACTTGCTTTAAAAAACCTCCCACACCTCCCCCTGAACCTGAAACATAAAATGAATGCAATTGT
TGTTGTTAACTTGTTTATTGCAGCTTATAATGGTTACAAATAAAGCAATAGCATCACAAATTTCACAAAT
AAAGCATTTTTTTCACTGCATTCTAGTTGTGGTTTGTCCAAACTCATCAATGTATCTTATCATGTCTGGA
TCCCCAGGAAGCTCCTCTGTGTCCTCATAAACCCTAACCTCCTCTACTTGAGAGGACATTCCAATCATAG
GCTGCCCATCCACCCTCTGTGTCCTCCTGTTAATTAGGTCACTTAACAAAAAGGAAATTGGGTAGGGGTT
TTTCACAGACCGCTTTCTAAGGGTAATTTTAAAATATCTGGGAAGTCCCTTCCACTGCTGTGTTCCAGAA
GTGTTGGTAAACAGCCCACAAATGTCAACAGCAGAAACATACAAGCTGTCAGCTTTGCACAAGGGCCCAA
CACCCTGCTCATCAAGAAGCACTGTGGTTGCTGTGTTAGTAATGTGCAAAACAGGAGGCACATTTTCCCC
ACCTGTGTAGGTTCCAAAATATCTAGTGTTTTCATTTTTACTTGGATCAGGAACCCAGCACTCCACTGGA
TAAGCATTATCCTTATCCAAAACAGCCTTGTGGTCAGTGTTCATCTGCTGACTGTCAACTGTAGCATTTT
TTGGGGTTACAGTTTGAGCAGGATATTTGGTCCTGTAGTTTGCTAACACACCCTGCAGCTCCAAAGGTTC
CCCACCAACAGCAAAAAAATGAAAATTTGACCCTTGAATGGGTTTTCCAGCACCATTTTCATGAGTTTTT
TGTGTCCCTGAATGCAAGTTTAACATAGCAGTTACCCCAATAACCTCAGTTTTAACAGTAACAGCTTCCC
ACATCAAAATATTTCCACAGGTTAAGTCCTCATTTAAAGAGCTCCAGCTTTTGTTCCCTTTAGTGAGGGT
TAATTGCGCGCTTGGCGTAATCATGGTCATAGCTGTTTCCTGTGTGAAATTGTTATCCGCTCACAATTCC
ACACAACATACGAGCCGGAAGCATAAAGTGTAAAGCCTGGGGTGCCTAATGAGTGAGCTAACTCACATTA
ATTGCGTTGCGCTCACTGCCCGCTTTCCAGTCGGGAAACCTGTCGTGCCAGCTGCATTAATGAATCGGCC
AACGCGCGGGGAGAGGCGGTTTGCGTATTGGGCGCTCTTCCGCTTCCTCGCTCACTGACTCGCTGCGCTC
GGTCGTTCGGCTGCGGCGAGCGGTATCAGCTCACTCAAAGGCGGTAATACGGTTATCCACAGAATCAGGG
GATAACGCAGGAAAGAACATGTGAGCAAAAGGCCAGCAAAAGGCCAGGAACCGTAAAAAGGCCGCGTTGC
TGGCGTTTTTCCATAGGCTCCGCCCCCCTGACGAGCATCACAAAAATCGACGCTCAAGTCAGAGGTGGCG
AAACCCGACAGGACTATAAAGATACCAGGCGTTTCCCCCTGGAAGCTCCCTCGTGCGCTCTCCTGTTCCG
ACCCTGCCGCTTACCGGATACCTGTCCGCCTTTCTCCCTTCGGGAAGCGTGGCGCTTTCTCATAGCTCAC
GCTGTAGGTATCTCAGTTCGGTGTAGGTCGTTCGCTCCAAGCTGGGCTGTGTGCACGAACCCCCCGTTCA
GCCCGACCGCTGCGCCTTATCCGGTAACTATCGTCTTGAGTCCAACCCGGTAAGACACGACTTATCGCCA
CTGGCAGCAGCCACTGGTAACAGGATTAGCAGAGCGAGGTATGTAGGCGGTGCTACAGAGTTCTTGAAGT
GGTGGCCTAACTACGGCTACACTAGAAGAACAGTATTTGGTATCTGCGCTCTGCTGAAGCCAGTTACCTT
CGGAAAAAGAGTTGGTAGCTCTTGATCCGGCAAACAAACCACCGCTGGTAGCGGTGGTTTTTTTGTTTGC
AAGCAGCAGATTACGCGCAGAAAAAAAGGATCTCAAGAAGATCCTTTGATCTTTTCTACGGGGTCTGACG
CTCAGTGGAACGAAAACTCACGTTAAGGGATTTTGGTCATGAGATTATCAAAAAGGATCTTCACCTAGAT
CCTTTTAAATTAAAAATGAAGTTTTAAATCAATCTAAAGTATATATGAGTAAACTTGGTCTGACAGTTAC
CAATGCTTAATCAGTGAGGCACCTATCTCAGCGATCTGTCTATTTCGTTCATCCATAGTTGCCTGACTCC
CCGTCGTGTAGATAACTACGATACGGGAGGGCTTACCATCTGGCCCCAGTGCTGCAATGATACCGCGAGA
CCCACGCTCACCGGCTCCAGATTTATCAGCAATAAACCAGCCAGCCGGAAGGGCCGAGCGCAGAAGTGGT
CCTGCAACTTTATCCGCCTCCATCCAGTCTATTAATTGTTGCCGGGAAGCTAGAGTAAGTAGTTCGCCAG
TTAATAGTTTGCGCAACGTTGTTGCCATTGCTACAGGCATCGTGGTGTCACGCTCGTCGTTTGGTATGGC
TTCATTCAGCTCCGGTTCCCAACGATCAAGGCGAGTTACATGATCCCCCATGTTGTGCAAAAAAGCGGTT
AGCTCCTTCGGTCCTCCGATCGTTGTCAGAAGTAAGTTGGCCGCAGTGTTATCACTCATGGTTATGGCAG
CACTGCATAATTCTCTTACTGTCATGCCATCCGTAAGATGCTTTTCTGTGACTGGTGAGTACTCAACCAA
GTCATTCTGAGAATAGTGTATGCGGCGACCGAGTTGCTCTTGCCCGGCGTCAATACGGGATAATACCGCG
CCACATAGCAGAACTTTAAAAGTGCTCATCATTGGAAAACGTTCTTCGGGGCGAAAACTCTCAAGGATCT
TACCGCTGTTGAGATCCAGTTCGATGTAACCCACTCGTGCACCCAACTGATCTTCAGCATCTTTTACTTT
CACCAGCGTTTCTGGGTGAGCAAAAACAGGAAGGCAAAATGCCGCAAAAAAGGGAATAAGGGCGACACGG
AAATGTTGAATACTCATACTCTTCCTTTTTCAATATTATTGAAGCATTTATCAGGGTTATTGTCTCATGA
GCGGATACATATTTGAATGTATTTAGAAAAATAAACAAATAGGGGTTCCGCGCACATTTCCCCGAAAAGT
GCCAC
